Addgene plasmid #10841: myrAkt delta4-129
Depositing lab: Richard Roth. Publication: Akt, a pleckstrin homology domain containing kinase, is activated primarily by phosphorylation. Kohn AD, Takeuchi F, Roth RA. J Biol Chem. 1996 Sep 6. 271(36):21920-6. 10.1074/jbc.271.36.21920 PubMed 8702995.
Backbone
  Vector backbone: pECE
  Backbone manufacturer: William Rutter
  Backbone size w/o insert (bp): 2924
  Vector type: Mammalian Expression
Growth in bacteria
  Bacterial resistance: Ampicillin, 100 μg/mL
  Growth temperature: 37°C
  Growth strain: DH5alpha
  Copy number: High Copy
Gene/Insert
  Gene/Insert name: Akt (alt name: myr Akt deltaPH)
  Species: H. sapiens (human)
  Insert size (bp): 1500
  Mutation: Deletion of PH domain (aa4-129)
  Entrez Gene: AKT1 (a.k.a. AKT, PKB, PKB-ALPHA, PRKBA, RAC, RAC-ALPHA)
  Promoter: SV40
  Tag / fusion protein: myr (N terminal on insert); HA (C terminal on insert)
  Cloning method: Restriction Enzyme; 5′ cloning site unknown (unknown if destroyed); 3′ cloning site XbaI (unknown if destroyed)
  Sequencing primers: 5′ SV40pro-F; 3′ SV40pA-R
Terms and licenses: Academic/Nonprofit Terms; Industry Terms: Not Available to Industry
Depositor comments: Constitutively active Akt. 14 aa src myristoylation signal sequence fused to N terminus of Akt delta4-129. Note: Addgene NGS results detected an 8 bp deletion in the 5' end of the SV40 promoter. Plasmid should function as described in the associated publication.
How to cite: myrAkt delta4-129 was a gift from Richard Roth (Addgene plasmid # 10841 ; http://n2t.net/addgene:10841 ; RRID:Addgene_10841)
