[The description below was written by a language model from this plasmid's Addgene catalogue record and the feature table of its GenBank file.]
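Description:
myrAkt delta4-129 is a mammalian expression plasmid built on the small pECE backbone, encoding a constitutively active form of human AKT1 (protein kinase B alpha). It is propagated in E. coli from a high-copy ColE1/pUC-type origin and selected with ampicillin through the beta-lactamase gene. No mammalian selection marker is recorded or annotated, so the plasmid appears suited mainly to transient transfection or co-transfection. The sequence record is about 4.1 kb, slightly less than the sum of the catalogue's approximate backbone and insert sizes.

Expression is driven by the SV40 promoter and terminated by an SV40 polyadenylation signal. The promoter is not annotated as a feature in the table, but SV40 enhancer and promoter primer sites mark its position just upstream of the insert. The open reading frame starts at a Kozak consensus and begins with a 14-residue myristoylation signal from Src. This is fused to Akt lacking residues 4–129, which removes the pleckstrin homology domain, and the frame ends with a C-terminal HA epitope tag for detection or immunoprecipitation. The Akt coding segment is not separately annotated but lies between the myr and HA features. The PH domain normally mediates phosphoinositide-dependent membrane recruitment. Replacing it with a lipid anchor targets the kinase to membranes constitutively, where it is phosphorylated and activated independently of upstream signalling.

The depositor describes the product as constitutively active Akt, so the construct is typically used to test the consequences of sustained Akt signalling in cultured mammalian cells. Repository sequencing found an 8 bp deletion at the 5′ end of the SV40 promoter, which is not expected to impair function.
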