LOCUS       Exported 4086 bp ds-DNA circular SYN 12-MAY-2021
DEFINITION  synthetic circular DNA
ACCESSION   .
VERSION     .
KEYWORDS    myrAkt delta4-129
SOURCE      synthetic DNA construct
  ORGANISM  synthetic DNA construct
REFERENCE   1 (bases 1 to 4086)
  AUTHORS   Kohn AD, Takeuchi F, Roth RA
  TITLE     Akt, a pleckstrin homology domain containing kinase, is activated
            primarily by phosphorylation.
  JOURNAL   J Biol Chem. 1996 Sep 6. 271(36):21920-6.
  PUBMED    8702995
REFERENCE   2 (bases 1 to 4086)
  AUTHORS   .
  TITLE     Direct Submission
  JOURNAL   Exported May 12, 2021 from SnapGene Server 1.1.58
            http://www.snapgene.com
FEATURES             Location/Qualifiers
     source          1..4086
                     /organism="synthetic DNA construct"
                     /mol_type="other DNA"
     polyA_signal    115..249
                     /label=SV40 poly(A) signal
                     /note="SV40 polyadenylation signal"
     primer_bind     complement(152..171)
                     /label=SV40pA-R
                     /note="SV40 polyA, reverse primer"
     primer_bind     206..225
                     /label=EBV-rev
                     /note="SV40 polyA terminator, reverse primer"
     primer_bind     complement(308..327)
                     /label=pBRrevBam
                     /note="pBR322 vectors, tet region, downstream of BamHI,
                     reverse primer"
     primer_bind     complement(592..609)
                     /label=L4440
                     /note="L4440 vector, forward primer"
     rep_origin      complement(763..1351)
                     /direction=LEFT
                     /label=ori
                     /note="high-copy-number ColE1/pMB1/pBR322/pUC origin of
                     replication"
     primer_bind     complement(843..862)
                     /label=pBR322ori-F
                     /note="pBR322 origin, forward primer"
     CDS             complement(1522..2382)
                     /codon_start=1
                     /gene="bla"
                     /product="beta-lactamase"
                     /label=AmpR
                     /note="confers resistance to ampicillin, carbenicillin, and
                     related antibiotics"
                     /translation="MSIQHFRVALIPFFAAFCLPVFAHPETLVKVKDAEDQLGARVGYI
                     ELDLNSGKILESFRPEERFPMMSTFKVLLCGAVLSRVDAGQEQLGRRIHYSQNDLVEYS
                     PVTEKHLTDGMTVRELCSAAITMSDNTAANLLLTTIGGPKELTAFLHNMGDHVTRLDRW
                     EPELNEAIPNDERDTTMPAAMATTLRKLLTGELLTLASRQQLIDWMEADKVAGPLLRSA
                     LPAGWFIADKSGAGERGSRGIIAALGPDGKPSRIVVIYTTGSQATMDERNRQIAEIGAS
                     LIKHW"
     primer_bind     2145..2164
                     /label=Amp-R
                     /note="Ampicillin resistance gene, reverse primer"
     promoter        complement(2383..2487)
                     /gene="bla"
                     /label=AmpR promoter
     primer_bind     complement(2542..2562)
                     /label=pBABE 3'
                     /note="SV40 enhancer, reverse primer for pBABE vectors"
     primer_bind     2781..2800
                     /label=SV40pro-F
                     /note="SV40 promoter/origin, forward primer"
     regulatory      2888..2897
                     /regulatory_class="other"
                     /note="vertebrate consensus sequence for strong initiation
                     of translation (Kozak, 1987)"
     CDS             2894..2935
                     /codon_start=1
                     /product="N-myristoylation signal from Src kinase (Pellman
                     et al., 1985; Kaplan et al., 1988)"
                     /label=myr
                     /translation="MGSSKSKPKDPSQR"
     CDS             3998..4024
                     /codon_start=1
                     /product="HA (human influenza hemagglutinin) epitope tag"
                     /label=HA
                     /translation="YPYDVPDYA"
ORIGIN
        1 taagtaatga tcataatcag ccatatcaca tctgtagagg ttttacttgc tttaaaaaac
       61 ctcccacacc tccccctgaa cctgaaacat aaaatgaatg caattgttgt tgttaacttg
      121 tttattgcag cttataatgg ttacaaataa agcaatagca tcacaaattt cacaaataaa
      181 gcattttttt cactgcattc tagttgtggt ttgtccaaac tcatcaatgt atcttatcat
      241 gtctggatcc tctacgccgg acgcatcgtg gccggcatca ccggcgccac aggtgcggtt
      301 gctggcgcct atatcgccga catcaccgat ggggaagatc gggctcgcca cttcgggctc
      361 atgagcgctt gtttcggcgt gggtatggtg gcaggccccg tggccggggg actgttgggc
      421 gccatctcct tgcatgcacc attccttgcg gcggcggtgc tcaacggcct caacctacta
      481 ctgggctgct tcctaatgca ggagtcgcat aagggagagc gtcgatatgc ggtgtgaaat
      541 accgcacaga tgcgtaagga gaaaataccg catcaggcgc tcttccgctt cctcgctcac
      601 tgactcgctg cgctcggtcg ttcggctgcg gcgagcggta tcagctcact caaaggcggt
      661 aatacggtta tccacagaat caggggataa cgcaggaaag aacatgtgag caaaaggcca
      721 gcaaaaggcc aggaaccgta aaaaggccgc gttgctggcg tttttccata ggctccgccc
      781 ccctgacgag catcacaaaa atcgacgctc aagtcagagg tggcgaaacc cgacaggact
      841 ataaagatac caggcgtttc cccctggaag ctccctcgtg cgctctcctg ttccgaccct
      901 gccgcttacc ggatacctgt ccgcctttct cccttcggga agcgtggcgc tttctcatag
      961 ctcacgctgt aggtatctca gttcggtgta ggtcgttcgc tccaagctgg gctgtgtgca
     1021 cgaacccccc gttcagcccg accgctgcgc cttatccggt aactatcgtc ttgagtccaa
     1081 cccggtaaga cacgacttat cgccactggc agcagccact ggtaacagga ttagcagagc
     1141 gaggtatgta ggcggtgcta cagagttctt gaagtggtgg cctaactacg gctacactag
     1201 aaggacagta tttggtatct gcgctctgct gaagccagtt accttcggaa aaagagttgg
     1261 tagctcttga tccggcaaac aaaccaccgc tggtagcggt ggtttttttg tttgcaagca
     1321 gcagattacg cgcagaaaaa aaggatctca agaagatcct ttgatctttt ctacggggtc
     1381 tgacgctcag tggaacgaaa actcacgtta agggattttg gtcatgagat tatcaaaaag
     1441 gatcttcacc tagatccttt taaattaaaa atgaagtttt aaatcaatct aaagtatata
     1501 tgagtaaact tggtctgaca gttaccaatg cttaatcagt gaggcaccta tctcagcgat
     1561 ctgtctattt cgttcatcca tagttgcctg actccccgtc gtgtagataa ctacgatacg
     1621 ggagggctta ccatctggcc ccagtgctgc aatgataccg cgagacccac gctcaccggc
     1681 tccagattta tcagcaataa accagccagc cggaagggcc gagcgcagaa gtggtcctgc
     1741 aactttatcc gcctccatcc agtctattaa ttgttgccgg gaagctagag taagtagttc
     1801 gccagttaat agtttgcgca acgttgttgc cattgctgca ggcatcgtgg tgtcacgctc
     1861 gtcgtttggt atggcttcat tcagctccgg ttcccaacga tcaaggcgag ttacatgatc
     1921 ccccatgttg tgcaaaaaag cggttagctc cttcggtcct ccgatcgttg tcagaagtaa
     1981 gttggccgca gtgttatcac tcatggttat ggcagcactg cataattctc ttactgtcat
     2041 gccatccgta agatgctttt ctgtgactgg tgagtactca accaagtcat tctgagaata
     2101 gtgtatgcgg cgaccgagtt gctcttgccc ggcgtcaaca cgggataata ccgcgccaca
     2161 tagcagaact ttaaaagtgc tcatcattgg aaaacgttct tcggggcgaa aactctcaag
     2221 gatcttaccg ctgttgagat ccagttcgat gtaacccact cgtgcaccca actgatcttc
     2281 agcatctttt actttcacca gcgtttctgg gtgagcaaaa acaggaaggc aaaatgccgc
     2341 aaaaaaggga ataagggcga cacggaaatg ttgaatactc atactcttcc tttttcaata
     2401 ttattgaagc atttatcagg gttattgtct catgagcgga tacatatttg aatgtattta
     2461 gaaaaataaa caaatagggg ttccgcgcac atttccccga aaagtgccac ctgaccttct
     2521 gaggcggaaa gaaccagctg tggaatgtgt gtcagttagg gtgtggaaag tccccaggct
     2581 ccccagcagg cagaagtatg caaagcatgc atctcaatta gtcagcaagg aaagtcccca
     2641 ggctccccag caggcagaag tatgcaaagc atgcatctca attagtcagc aaccatagtc
     2701 ccgcccctaa ctccgcccat cccgccccta actccgccca gttccgccca ttctccgccc
     2761 catggctgac taattttttt tatttatgca gaggccgagg ccgcctcggc ctctgagcta
     2821 ttccagaagt agtgaagagg cttttttgga ggagatctaa gcttgtcgac ggtaccccgg
     2881 ggaattcgcc gccatgggga gtagcaagag caagcctaag gaccccagcc agcgcagcga
     2941 ggctgaagag atggaggtgt ccctggccaa gcccaagcac cgcgtgacca tgaacgagtt
     3001 tgagtacctg aagctgctgg gcaagggcac tttcggcaag gtgatcctgg tgaaggagaa
     3061 ggccacaggc cgctactacg ccatgaagat cctcaagaag gaagtcatcg tggccaagga
     3121 cgaggtggcc cacacactca ccgagaaccg cgtcctgcag aactccaggc accccttcct
     3181 cacagccctg aagtactctt tccagaccca cgaccgcctc tgctttgtca tggagtacgc
     3241 caacgggggc gagctgttct tccacctgtc ccgggaacgt gtgttctccg aggaccgggc
     3301 ccgcttctat ggcgctgaga ttgtgtcagc cctggactac ctgcactcgg agaagaacgt
     3361 ggtgtaccgg gacctcaagc tggagaacct catgctggac aaggacgggc acattaagat
     3421 cacagacttc gggctgtgca aggaggggat caaggacggt gccaccatga agaccttttg
     3481 cggcacacct gagtacctgg cccccgaggt gctggaggac aatgactacg gccgtgcagt
     3541 ggactggtgg gggctgggcg tggtcatgta cgagatgatg tgcggtcgcc tgcccttcta
     3601 caaccaggac catgagaagc tttttgagct catcctcatg gaggagatcc gcttcccgcg
     3661 cacgcttggt cccgaggcca agtccttgct ttcagggctg ctcaagaagg accccaagca
     3721 gaggcttggc gggggctccg aggacgccaa ggagatcatg cagcatcgct tctttgccgg
     3781 tatcgtgtgg cagcacgtgt acgagaagaa gctcagccca cccttcaagc cccaggtcac
     3841 gtcggagact gacaccaggt attttgatga ggagttcacg gcccagatga tcaccatcac
     3901 accacctgac caagatgaca gcatggagtg tgtggacagc gagcgcaggc cccacttccc
     3961 ccagttctcc tactcggcca gcagcacggc catggcttat ccttacgacg tccccgacta
     4021 cgccagtctg ggacctggac tgtgaaacgg ttctcaccgc ggccgccacc gcggtggagc
     4081 tctaga
//
