>Addgene plasmid #10841 | myrAkt delta4-129 | addgene partial sequence | sequence record 131520 | SV40pA-R 5'-GAAATTTGTGATGCTATTGC-3'
TTATAAGCCTGCAATAAACAAGTTAACAACAACAATTGCATTCATTTTATGTTTCAGGTTCAGGGGGAGG
TGTGGGAGGTTTTTTAAAGCAAGTAAAACCTCTACAGATGTGATATGGCTGATTATGATCATTACTTATC
TAGAGCTCCACCGCGGTGGCGGCCGCGGTGAGAACCGTTTCACAGTCCAGGTCCCAGACTGGCGTAGTCG
GGGACGTCGTAAGGATAAGCCATGGCCGTGCTGCTGGCCGAGTAGGAGAACTGGGGGAAGTGGGGCCTGC
GCTCGCTGTCCACACACTCCATGCTGTCATCTTGGTCAGGTGGTGTGATGGTGATCATCTGGGCCGTGAA
CTCCTCATCAAAATACCTGGTGTCAGTCTCCGACGTGACCTGGGGCTTGAAGGGTGGGCTGAGCTTCTTC
TCGTACACGTGCTGCCACACGATACCGGCAAAGAAGCGATGCTGCATGATCTCCTTGGCGTCCTCGGAGC
CCCCGCCAAGCCTCTGCTTGGGGTCCTTCTTGAGCAGCCCTGAAAGCAAGGACTTGGCCTCGGGACCAAG
CGTGCGCGGGAAGCGGATCTCCTCCATGAGGATGAGCTCAAAAAGCTTCTCATGGTCCTGGTTGTAGAAG
GGCAGGCGACCGCACATCATCTCGTACATGACCACGCCCAGCCCCCACCAGTCCACTGCACGGCCGTAGT
CATTGTCCTCCAGCACCTCGGGGGCCAGGTACTCAGGTGTGCCGCAAAAGGTCTTCATGGTGGCACCGTC
CTTGATCCCCTCCTTGCACAGCCCGAAGTCTGTGATCTTAATGTGCCCGTCCTTGTCCAGCATGAGGTTC
TCCAGCTTGAGGTCCCGGTACACCACGTTCTTCTCCGAGTGCAGGTAGTCCAGGGCTGACACAATCTCAG
CGCCATAGAAGCGGGCCCGGTCCTCGGAGAACACACGTTCCCGGGACAGGTGGAAGAACAGCTCGCCCCC
GTTGGCGTACTCCATGACAAAGCAGAGGCGGTCGTGGGTCTGGAAAGAGTACTTCAGGGCTGTGAGGAAG
GGGTGCCTGGAGTTCTGCAGGACGCGGTTCTCGGTGAGTGTGTG
