>Addgene plasmid #10841 | myrAkt delta4-129 | addgene partial sequence | sequence record 132235 | SV40pro-F 5'-TATTTATGCAGAGGCCGAGG-3'
CAGAAGTAGTGAAGAGGCTTTTTTGGAGGAGATCTAAGCTTGTCGACGGTACCCCGGGGAATTCGCCGCC
ATGGGGAGTAGCAAGAGCAAGCCTAAGGACCCCAGCCAGCGCAGCGAGGCTGAAGAGATGGAGGTGTCCC
TGGCCAAGCCCAAGCACCGCGTGACCATGAACGAGTTTGAGTACCTGAAGCTGCTGGGCAAGGGCACTTT
CGGCAAGGTGATCCTGGTGAAGGAGAAGGCCACAGGCCGCTACTACGCCATGAAGATCCTCAAGAAGGAA
GTCATCGTGGCCAAGGACGAGGTGGCCCACACACTCACCGAGAACCGCGTCCTGCAGAACTCCAGGCACC
CCTTCCTCACAGCCCTGAAGTACTCTTTCCAGACCCACGACCGCCTCTGCTTTGTCATGGAGTACGCCAA
CGGGGGCGAGCTGTTCTTCCACCTGTCCCGGGAACGTGTGTTCTCCGAGGACCGGGCCCGCTTCTATGGC
GCTGAGATTGTGTCAGCCCTGGACTACCTGCACTCGGAGAAGAACGTGGTGTACCGGGACCTCAAGCTGG
AGAACCTCATGCTGGACAAGGACGGGCACATTAAGATCACAGACTTCGGGCTGTGCAAGGAGGGGATCAA
GGACGGTGCCACCATGAAGACCTTTTGCGGCACACCTGAGTACCTGGCCCCCGAGGTGCTGGAGGACAAT
GACTACGGCCGTGCAGTGGACTGGTGGGGGCTGGGCGTGGTCATGTACGAGATGATGTGCGGTCGCCTGC
CCTTCTACAACCAGGACCATGAGAAGCTTTTTGAGCTCATCCTCATGGAGGAGATCCGCTTCCCGCGCAC
GCTTGGTCCCGAGGCCAAGTCCTTGCTTTCAGGGCTGCTCAAGAAGGACCCCAAGCAGAGGCTTGGCGGG
GGCTCCGAGGACGCCAAGGAGATCATGCAGCATCGCTTCTTTGCCGGTATCGTGTGGCAGCACGTGTACG
AGAAGAAGCTCAGCCCACCCTTCAAGCCCCAGGTCACGTCGGAGACTGACACCAGGTATTTTGATGAGGA
GTTCACGGCCCAGATGATCACCATCACACCACCTGACCAAGATGA
